>Addgene plasmid #101502 | pDONR221-ZNF66 | depositor full sequence | sequence record 191465 | Full Sequence
ATGGGCCCCCTGCAGTTCAGAGATGTGGCCATCGAGTTCAGCCTGGAGGAGTGGCACTGCCTGGACATGG
CCCAGAGGAACCTGTACAGAGACGTGATGCTGGAGAACTACAGAAACCTGGTGTTCCTGGGCATCGTGGT
GAGCAAGCCCGACCTGATCACCCACCTGGAGCAGGGCAAGAAGCCTAGCACCATGCAGAGACACGAGATG
GTGGCCAACCCTAGCGTGCTGTGCAGCCACTTCAACCAGGACCTGTGGCCCGAGCAGAGCATCAAGGACA
GCTTCCAGAAGCTGATCCTGAGAAGACACAAGAAGTGCGGCCACGACAACCTGCAGCTGAAGAAGGGCTG
CGAGAGCGTGGACAAGTGCAAGGTGCACAAGAGAGGCTACAACGGCCTGAACCAGTGCCTGACAACCACC
CAGAGCAAGATGTTCCAGTGCGACAAGCACGGCAAGGTGTTCCACCAGTTCAGCAACACCAACAGGCACA
AGATTAGACACACTGGCAAGAACCCCTGCAAGTTCACCGAATGTGGCAAAGCTTTTAACAGGAGCTCCAC
CTTCACAACCCACAAAAAGATCCATACAGGCGAGAAACCTTATAAGTGCATCGAGTGTGGCAAGGCATTC
AACAGATCCTCCCACCTGACCACCCACAAGATAATCCATACCGGCGAAAAAAGATACAAGTGTGAAGACT
GCGGTAAGGCATTTAACCGGTCTAGCAACCTCACCACCCATAAGAAGATACATACCGGTGAGAAGCCATA
CAAGTGTGAAGAATGTGGGAAGGCGTTCAAGAGATCCAGCATTCTGACAACTCACAAACGCATCCACACG
GGCGAAAAGCCTTATAAATGCGAAGAGTGCGGAAAGGTCTTCAAGTATCTGTCCAGCCTGAGCACACATA
AGATTATCCACACCGGCGAGAAGCCGTACAAGTGCGAGGAATGCGGTAAAGCTTTCAACTGGTCCAGCCA
TCTGACCACTCACAAGAGGATTCATACCGGAGAGAAGCCCTATAAATGTGAGGAGTGCGGCAAGGGATTC
AAGTACAGCAGCACCCTGACCAAACACAAGATCATCCATACTGGAGAAAAGCCCTACAAATGCGAGGAGT
GTGGAGAGGCCTTCAAATACTCCTGCAGCCTGACCGCCCATAAAATCATACACACCGGAAAGAAACCCTA
TAAGTGTGAGGAATGTGGAAAGGTGTTTAAGCACAGCAGCCCCCTGAGCAAACATAAGAGGATCCACACT
GGGGAGAAGCCTTACAAGTGTGAAGAGTGTGGTAAAGCCTTTAGCAGGAGCAGCATCCTGACCACACACA
AAATCATTCATACAGGAGAAAAACCCTACGAGTGTGAAGATTGCGGCAAGGCCTTTAACAGAAGCAGCAA
CCTGACAAAGCACAAGAAAATTCACACAGGAGAGAAACCATACAAATGTGAAGAGTGCGGGAAAGCCTTC
AAGTGCAGCTCTATCCTGACTACACATAAAAGGATTCACACCGCCGACAAGCCATATAAGTGCGAAGAAT
GCGGGAAGGACTTTAAGTACTCCAGCACACTGACCAGACACAAAAAAATCCACACAGGCGGCAAGCCCCA
CAAGTGTAACAAATGCGGCAAAGCATTCATCAGCAGCTCCAACCTGAGCAGGCACGAGATCATTCACATG
GGCGGCAACCCCTACAAGTGTGAAAACGTGGCCAAGCCCTATACCCAGCTTTCTTGTACAAAGTTGGCAT
TATAAGAAAGCATTGCTTATCAATTTGTTGCAACGAACAGGTCACTATCAGTCAAAATAAAATCATTATT
TGCCATCCAGCTGATATCCCCTATAGTGAGTCGTATTACATGGTCATAGCTGTTTCCTGGCAGCTCTGGC
CCGTGTCTCAAAATCTCTGATGTTACATTGCACAAGATAAAAATATATCATCATGAACAATAAAACTGTC
TGCTTACATAAACAGTAATACAAGGGGTGTTATGAGCCATATTCAACGGGAAACGTCGAGGCCGCGATTA
AATTCCAACATGGATGCTGATTTATATGGGTATAAATGGGCTCGCGATAATGTCGGGCAATCAGGTGCGA
CAATCTATCGCTTGTATGGGAAGCCCGATGCGCCAGAGTTGTTTCTGAAACATGGCAAAGGTAGCGTTGC
CAATGATGTTACAGATGAGATGGTCAGACTAAACTGGCTGACGGAATTTATGCCTCTTCCGACCATCAAG
CATTTTATCCGTACTCCTGATGATGCATGGTTACTCACCACTGCGATCCCCGGAAAAACAGCATTCCAGG
TATTAGAAGAATATCCTGATTCAGGTGAAAATATTGTTGATGCGCTGGCAGTGTTCCTGCGCCGGTTGCA
TTCGATTCCTGTTTGTAATTGTCCTTTTAACAGCGATCGCGTATTTCGTCTCGCTCAGGCGCAATCACGA
ATGAATAACGGTTTGGTTGATGCGAGTGATTTTGATGACGAGCGTAATGGCTGGCCTGTTGAACAAGTCT
GGAAAGAAATGCATAAACTTTTGCCATTCTCACCGGATTCAGTCGTCACTCATGGTGATTTCTCACTTGA
TAACCTTATTTTTGACGAGGGGAAATTAATAGGTTGTATTGATGTTGGACGAGTCGGAATCGCAGACCGA
TACCAGGATCTTGCCATCCTATGGAACTGCCTCGGTGAGTTTTCTCCTTCATTACAGAAACGGCTTTTTC
AAAAATATGGTATTGATAATCCTGATATGAATAAATTGCAGTTTCATTTGATGCTCGATGAGTTTTTCTA
ATCAGAATTGGTTAATTGGTTGTAACACTGGCAGAGCATTACGCTGACTTGACGGGACGGCGCAAGCTCA
TGACCAAAATCCCTTAACGTGAGTTACGCGTCGTTCCACTGAGCGTCAGACCCCGTAGAAAAGATCAAAG
GATCTTCTTGAGATCCTTTTTTTCTGCGCGTAATCTGCTGCTTGCAAACAAAAAAACCACCGCTACCAGC
GGTGGTTTGTTTGCCGGATCAAGAGCTACCAACTCTTTTTCCGAAGGTAACTGGCTTCAGCAGAGCGCAG
ATACCAAATACTGTTCTTCTAGTGTAGCCGTAGTTAGGCCACCACTTCAAGAACTCTGTAGCACCGCCTA
CATACCTCGCTCTGCTAATCCTGTTACCAGTGGCTGCTGCCAGTGGCGATAAGTCGTGTCTTACCGGGTT
GGACTCAAGACGATAGTTACCGGATAAGGCGCAGCGGTCGGGCTGAACGGGGGGTTCGTGCACACAGCCC
AGCTTGGAGCGAACGACCTACACCGAACTGAGATACCTACAGCGTGAGCTATGAGAAAGCGCCACGCTTC
CCGAAGGGAGAAAGGCGGACAGGTATCCGGTAAGCGGCAGGGTCGGAACAGGAGAGCGCACGAGGGAGCT
TCCAGGGGGAAACGCCTGGTATCTTTATAGTCCTGTCGGGTTTCGCCACCTCTGACTTGAGCGTCGATTT
TTGTGATGCTCGTCAGGGGGGCGGAGCCTATGGAAAAACGCCAGCAACGCGGCCTTTTTACGGTTCCTGG
CCTTTTGCTGGCCTTTTGCTCACATGTTCTTTCCTGCGTTATCCCCTGATTCTGTGGATAACCGTATTAC
CGCCTTTGAGTGAGCTGATACCGCTCGCCGCAGCCGAACGACCGAGCGCAGCGAGTCAGTGAGCGAGGAA
GCGGAAGAGCGCCCAATACGCAAACCGCCTCTCCCCGCGCGTTGGCCGATTCATTAATGCAGCTGGCACG
ACAGGTTTCCCGACTGGAAAGCGGGCAGTGAGCGCAACGCAATTAATACGCGTACCGCTAGCCAGGAAGA
GTTTGTAGAAACGCAAAAAGGCCATCCGTCAGGATGGCCTTCTGCTTAGTTTGATGCCTGGCAGTTTATG
GCGGGCGTCCTGCCCGCCACCCTCCGGGCCGTTGCTTCACAACGTTCAAATCCGCTCCCGGCGGATTTGT
CCTACTCAGGAGAGCGTTCACCGACAAACAACAGATAAAACGAAAGGCCCAGTCTTCCGACTGAGCCTTT
CGTTTTATTTGATGCCTGGCAGTTCCCTACTCTCGCGTTAACGCTAGCATGGATGTTTTCCCAGTCACGA
CGTTGTAAAACGACGGCCAGTCTTAAGCTCGGGCCCCAAATAATGATTTTATTTTGACTGATAGTGACCT
GTTCGTTGCAACAAATTGATGAGCAATGCTTTTTTATAATGCCAACTTTGTACAAAAAAGCAGGCTTA
Features (pLannotate 1.2.2; 12 found; start..end, strand, type, name):
      1..366     +  CDS            ZNF720: ZN720_HUMAN - Experimental evidence at protein level: Swiss-Prot protein existence level 1. From Homo sapiens (Human).
    361..516     +  CDS            ZNF493 (fragment): ZN493_HUMAN - Experimental evidence at protein level: Swiss-Prot protein existence level 1. May be involved in transcriptional regulation. From Homo sapiens (Human).
   1648..1665    +  CDS            CCR5TC (fragment): zinc-finger domain from the CCR5-224 (+) zinc-finger nuclease that recognizes the left half-site target sequence in the human CCR5 gene (Perez et al., 2008; Gross et al., 2013)
   1723..1822    -  protein_bind   attL2: mutant version of attL; recombination site for the Gateway® LR reaction LR Clonase™
   1840..1858    -  promoter       T7 promoter: promoter for bacteriophage T7 RNA polymerase
   1992..2801    +  CDS            KanR: aminoglycoside phosphotransferase; aph(3')-Ia; confers resistance to kanamycin in bacteria or G418 (Geneticin®) in eukaryotes
   2948..3536    +  rep_origin     ori: high-copy-number ColE1/pMB1/pBR322/pUC origin of replication
   3719..3811    +  CDS            lacI (fragment): lac repressor; lacI; The lac repressor binds to the lac operator to inhibit transcription in E. coli. This inhibition can be relieved by adding lactose or isopropyl-β-D-thiogalactopyranoside (IPTG).
   3866..3893    -  terminator     rrnB T2 terminator: transcription terminator T2 from the E. coli rrnB gene
   4025..4068    +  terminator     rrnB T1 terminator: Escherichia coli rrnB; transcription terminator T1 from the E. coli rrnB gene
   4115..4151    -  CDS            lacZα (fragment): LacZα fragment of β-galactosidase; lacZ fragment
   4167..4266    +  protein_bind   attL1: mutant version of attL; recombination site for the Gateway® LR reaction LR Clonase™
