[The description below was written by a language model from this plasmid's Addgene catalogue record and pLannotate feature annotations shown in this document.]
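Description:
pDONR221-ZNF66 is a Gateway entry clone built on the Invitrogen pDONR221 backbone, carrying the open reading frame of the human zinc-finger protein ZNF66 as part of the Human TFome Collection of transcription factors. It is a bacterial shuttling plasmid of about 4.3 kb, not an expression vector. It replicates in E. coli from a high-copy ColE1/pUC-type origin and is selected with kanamycin through the aph(3')-Ia KanR gene. The rrnB T1 and T2 terminators sit upstream of the cloning region, where they insulate the insert from read-through transcription, and a T7 promoter lies just outside attL2 pointing back toward the insert. No promoter for expressing the ORF in mammalian cells is annotated.

The insert, made by gene synthesis, lies between attL1 and attL2, the sites used in the LR Clonase reaction to move an ORF directionally into any attR-containing destination vector. The sequence is numbered so that the ORF begins at position 1, immediately after attL1, and runs to just before attL2. The last nucleotide of the stop codon was removed, so the reading frame stays open through attL2 and the protein can be fused to C-terminal tags or reporters supplied by the destination vector.

The automated annotation does not label the insert as ZNF66. It assigns parts of it to ZNF720, ZNF493 and a CCR5 zinc-finger nuclease domain instead, which most likely reflects the strong sequence similarity among zinc-finger family members rather than additional genes. The short lacI and lacZα fragments are backbone remnants. The clone's typical use is as a source of ZNF66 for building expression constructs, for example in transcription-factor overexpression screens for cell fate engineering.
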