Addgene plasmid #101502: pDONR221-ZNF66
Purpose: Donor Vector containing ZNF66 transcription factor, part of the Human TFome Collection
Depositing lab: George Church. Depositing organization: Harvard Medical School. Publication: A comprehensive library of human transcription factors for cell fate engineering. Ng AHM, Khoshakhlagh P, Rojo Arias JE, Pasquini G, Wang K, Swiersy A, Shipman SL, Appleton E, Kiaee K, Kohman RE, Vernet A, Dysart M, Leeper K, Saylor W, Huang JY, Graveline A, Taipale J, Hill DE, Vidal M, Melero-Martin JM, Busskamp V, Church GM. Nat Biotechnol. 2021 Apr;39(4):510-519. doi: 10.1038/s41587-020-0742-6. Epub 2020 Nov 30. PubMed 33257861.
Backbone
  Vector backbone: pDONR221
  Backbone manufacturer: Invitrogen
  Vector type: Gateway shuttling vector
Growth in bacteria
  Bacterial resistance: Kanamycin, 50 μg/mL
  Growth temperature: 37°C
  Growth strain: DH5alpha
  Copy number: High Copy
Gene/Insert
  Gene/Insert name: ZNF66 (alt name: Q6ZN08 (Uniprot ID))
  Species: H. sapiens (human)
  Mutation: Last nucleotide of stop codon removed to allow for Gateway C-terminal fusions
  Entrez Gene: ZNF66P (a.k.a. ZNF66, FLJ16537, MGC87430)
  Cloning method: Gateway Cloning
  Sequencing primers: 5′ M13F(-21); 3′ M13R
Terms and licenses: Academic/Nonprofit Terms; Industry Terms: Not Available to Industry
Depositor comments: Harvard generated by gene synthesis
How to cite: pDONR221-ZNF66 was a gift from George Church (Addgene plasmid # 101502 ; http://n2t.net/addgene:101502 ; RRID:Addgene_101502)
