>Addgene plasmid #101502 | pDONR221-ZNF66 | depositor partial sequence | sequence record 191466 | insert
ATGGGCCCCCTGCAGTTCAGAGATGTGGCCATCGAGTTCAGCCTGGAGGAGTGGCACTGCCTGGACATGG
CCCAGAGGAACCTGTACAGAGACGTGATGCTGGAGAACTACAGAAACCTGGTGTTCCTGGGCATCGTGGT
GAGCAAGCCCGACCTGATCACCCACCTGGAGCAGGGCAAGAAGCCTAGCACCATGCAGAGACACGAGATG
GTGGCCAACCCTAGCGTGCTGTGCAGCCACTTCAACCAGGACCTGTGGCCCGAGCAGAGCATCAAGGACA
GCTTCCAGAAGCTGATCCTGAGAAGACACAAGAAGTGCGGCCACGACAACCTGCAGCTGAAGAAGGGCTG
CGAGAGCGTGGACAAGTGCAAGGTGCACAAGAGAGGCTACAACGGCCTGAACCAGTGCCTGACAACCACC
CAGAGCAAGATGTTCCAGTGCGACAAGCACGGCAAGGTGTTCCACCAGTTCAGCAACACCAACAGGCACA
AGATTAGACACACTGGCAAGAACCCCTGCAAGTTCACCGAATGTGGCAAAGCTTTTAACAGGAGCTCCAC
CTTCACAACCCACAAAAAGATCCATACAGGCGAGAAACCTTATAAGTGCATCGAGTGTGGCAAGGCATTC
AACAGATCCTCCCACCTGACCACCCACAAGATAATCCATACCGGCGAAAAAAGATACAAGTGTGAAGACT
GCGGTAAGGCATTTAACCGGTCTAGCAACCTCACCACCCATAAGAAGATACATACCGGTGAGAAGCCATA
CAAGTGTGAAGAATGTGGGAAGGCGTTCAAGAGATCCAGCATTCTGACAACTCACAAACGCATCCACACG
GGCGAAAAGCCTTATAAATGCGAAGAGTGCGGAAAGGTCTTCAAGTATCTGTCCAGCCTGAGCACACATA
AGATTATCCACACCGGCGAGAAGCCGTACAAGTGCGAGGAATGCGGTAAAGCTTTCAACTGGTCCAGCCA
TCTGACCACTCACAAGAGGATTCATACCGGAGAGAAGCCCTATAAATGTGAGGAGTGCGGCAAGGGATTC
AAGTACAGCAGCACCCTGACCAAACACAAGATCATCCATACTGGAGAAAAGCCCTACAAATGCGAGGAGT
GTGGAGAGGCCTTCAAATACTCCTGCAGCCTGACCGCCCATAAAATCATACACACCGGAAAGAAACCCTA
TAAGTGTGAGGAATGTGGAAAGGTGTTTAAGCACAGCAGCCCCCTGAGCAAACATAAGAGGATCCACACT
GGGGAGAAGCCTTACAAGTGTGAAGAGTGTGGTAAAGCCTTTAGCAGGAGCAGCATCCTGACCACACACA
AAATCATTCATACAGGAGAAAAACCCTACGAGTGTGAAGATTGCGGCAAGGCCTTTAACAGAAGCAGCAA
CCTGACAAAGCACAAGAAAATTCACACAGGAGAGAAACCATACAAATGTGAAGAGTGCGGGAAAGCCTTC
AAGTGCAGCTCTATCCTGACTACACATAAAAGGATTCACACCGCCGACAAGCCATATAAGTGCGAAGAAT
GCGGGAAGGACTTTAAGTACTCCAGCACACTGACCAGACACAAAAAAATCCACACAGGCGGCAAGCCCCA
CAAGTGTAACAAATGCGGCAAAGCATTCATCAGCAGCTCCAACCTGAGCAGGCACGAGATCATTCACATG
GGCGGCAACCCCTACAAGTGTGAAAACGTGGCCAAGCCCTA
